>Addgene plasmid #185669 | pCMV-eNme2-T.2-ABE8e | addgene full sequence | sequence record 373132 | Addgene NGS Result
GCGCTCTTCCGCTTCCTCGCTCACTGACTCGCTGCGCTCGGTCGTTCGGCTGCGGCGAGCGGTATCAGCT
CACTCAAAGGCGGTAATACGGTTATCCACAGAATCAGGGGATAACGCAGGAAAGAACATGTGAGCAAAAG
GCCAGCAAAAGGCCAGGAACCGTAAAAAGGCCGCGTTGCTGGCGTTTTTCCATAGGCTCCGCCCCCCTGA
CGAGCATCACAAAAATCGACGCTCAAGTCAGAGGTGGCGAAACCCGACAGGACTATAAAGATACCAGGCG
TTTCCCCCTGGAAGCTCCCTCGTGCGCTCTCCTGTTCCGACCCTGCCGCTTACCGGATACCTGTCCGCCT
TTCTCCCTTCGGGAAGCGTGGCGCTTTCTCATAGCTCACGCTGTAGGTATCTCAGTTCGGTGTAGGTCGT
TCGCTCCAAGCTGGGCTGTGTGCACGAACCCCCCGTTCAGCCCGACCGCTGCGCCTTATCCGGTAACTAT
CGTCTTGAGTCCAACCCGGTAAGACACGACTTATCGCCACTGGCAGCAGCCACTGGTAACAGGATTAGCA
GAGCGAGGTATGTAGGCGGTGCTACAGAGTTCTTGAAGTGGTGGCCTAACTACGGCTACACTAGAAGAAC
AGTATTTGGTATCTGCGCTCTGCTGAAGCCAGTTACCTTCGGAAAAAGAGTTGGTAGCTCTTGATCCGGC
AAACAAACCACCGCTGGTAGCGGTGGTTTTTTTGTTTGCAAGCAGCAGATTACGCGCAGAAAAAAAGGAT
CTCAAGAAGATCCTTTGATCTTTTCTACGGGGTCTGACACTCAGTGGAACGAAAACTCACGTTAAGGGAT
TTTGGTCATGAGATTATCAAAAAGGATCTTCACCTAGATCCTTTTAAATTAAAAATGAAGTTTTAAATCA
ATCTAAAGTATATATGAGTAAACTTGGTCTGACAGTTACCAATGCTTAATCAGTGAGGCACCTATCTCAG
CGATCTGTCTATTTCGTTCATCCATAGTTGCCTGACTCCCCGTCGTGTAGATAACTACGATACGGGAGGG
CTTACCATCTGGCCCCAGTGCTGCAATGATACCGCGAGACCCACGCTCACCGGCTCCAGATTTATCAGCA
ATAAACCAGCCAGCCGGAAGGGCCGAGCGCAGAAGTGGTCCTGCAACTTTATCCGCCTCCATCCAGTCTA
TTAATTGTTGCCGGGAAGCTAGAGTAAGTAGTTCGCCAGTTAATAGTTTGCGCAACGTTGTTGCCATTGC
TACAGGCATCGTGGTGTCACGCTCGTCGTTTGGTATGGCTTCATTCAGCTCCGGTTCCCAACGATCAAGG
CGAGTTACATGATCCCCCATGTTGTGCAAAAAAGCGGTTAGCTCCTTCGGTCCTCCGATCGTTGTCAGAA
GTAAGTTGGCCGCAGTGTTATCACTCATGGTTATGGCAGCACTGCATAATTCTCTTACTGTCATGCCATC
CGTAAGATGCTTTTCTGTGACTGGTGAGTACTCAACCAAGTCATTCTGAGAATAGTGTATGCGGCGACCG
AGTTGCTCTTGCCCGGCGTCAATACGGGATAATACCGCGCCACATAGCAGAACTTTAAAAGTGCTCATCA
TTGGAAAACGTTCTTCGGGGCGAAAACTCTCAAGGATCTTACCGCTGTTGAGATCCAGTTCGATGTAACC
CACTCGTGCACCCAACTGATCTTCAGCATCTTTTACTTTCACCAGCGTTTCTGGGTGAGCAAAAACAGGA
AGGCAAAATGCCGCAAAAAAGGGAATAAGGGCGACACGGAAATGTTGAATACTCATACTCTTCCTTTTTC
AATATTATTGAAGCATTTATCAGGGTTATTGTCTCATGAGCGGATACATATTTGAATGTATTTAGAAAAA
TAAACAAATAGGGGTTCCGCGCACATTTCCCCGAAAAGTGCCACCTGACGTCGACGGATCGGGAGATCGA
TCTCCCGATCCCCTAGGGTCGACTCTCAGTACAATCTGCTCTGATGCCGCATAGTTAAGCCAGTATCTGC
TCCCTGCTTGTGTGTTGGAGGTCGCTGAGTAGTGCGCGAGCAAAATTTAAGCTACAACAAGGCAAGGCTT
GACCGACAATTGCATGAAGAATCTGCTTAGGGTTAGGCGTTTTGCGCTGCTTCGCGATGTACGGGCCAGA
TATACGCGTTGACATTGATTATTGACTAGTTATTAATAGTAATCAATTACGGGGTCATTAGTTCATAGCC
CATATATTGAGTTCCGCGTTACATAACTTACGGTAAATGGCCCGCCTGGCTGACCGCCCAACGACCCCCG
CCCATTGACGTCAATAATGACGTATGTTCCCATAGTAACGCCAATAGGGACTTTCCATTGACGTCAATGG
GTGGAGTATTTACGGTAAACTGCCCACTTGGCAGTACATCAAGTGTATCATATGCCAAGTACGCCCCCTA
TTGACGTCAATGACGGTAAATGGCCCGCCTGGCATTATGCCCAGTACATGACCTTATGGGACTTTCCTAC
TTGGCAGTACATCTACGTATTAGTCATCGCTATTACCATGGTGATGCGGTTTTGGCAGTACATCAATGGG
CGTGGATAGCGGTTTGACTCACGGGGATTTCCAAGTCTCCACCCCATTGACGTCAATGGGAGTTTGTTTT
GGCACCAAAATCAACGGGACTTTCCAAAATGTCGTAACAACTCCGCCCCATTGACGCAAATGGGCGGTAG
GCGTGTACGGTGGGAGGTCTATATAAGCAGAGCTGGTTTAGTGAACCGTCAGATCCGCTAGAGATCCGCG
GCCGCTAATACGACTCACTATAGGGAGAGCCGCCACCATGAAACGGACAGCCGACGGAAGCGAGTTCGAG
TCACCAAAGAAGAAGCGGAAAGTCTCTGAGGTGGAGTTTTCCCACGAGTACTGGATGAGACATGCCCTGA
CCCTGGCCAAGAGGGCACGGGATGAGAGGGAGGTGCCTGTGGGAGCCGTGCTGGTGCTGAACAATAGAGT
GATCGGCGAGGGCTGGAACAGAGCCATCGGCCTGCACGACCCAACAGCCCATGCCGAAATTATGGCCCTG
AGACAGGGCGGCCTGGTCATGCAGAACTACAGACTGATTGACGCCACCCTGTACGTGACATTCGAGCCTT
GCGTGATGTGCGCCGGCGCCATGATCCACTCTAGGATCGGCCGCGTGGTGTTTGGCGTGAGGAACTCAAA
AAGAGGCGCCGCAGGCTCCCTGATGAACGTGCTGAACTACCCCGGCATGAATCACCGCGTCGAAATTACC
GAGGGAATCCTGGCAGATGAATGTGCCGCCCTGCTGTGCGATTTCTATCGGATGCCTAGACAGGTGTTCA
ATGCTCAGAAGAAGGCCCAGAGCTCCATCAACTCTGGAGGATCTAGCGGAGGATCCTCTGGCAGCGAGAC
ACCAGGAACAAGCGAGTCAGCAACACCAGAGAGCAGTGGCGGCAGCAGCGGCGGCAGCGCAGCATTCAAG
CCTAACCCAATCAATTACATCCTGGGACTGGCAATCGGAATCGCATCCGTGGGATGGGCTATGGTGGAGA
TCGACGAGGAGGAGAATCCTATCCGGCTGATCGATCTGGGCGTGAGAGTGTTTAAGAGGGCCGAGGTGCC
AAAGACCGGCGATTCTCTGGCTATGGCCCGGAAACTGGCACGGAGCATGAGGCGCCTGACACGGAGAAGG
GCACACAGGCTGCTGAGGGCACGCCGGCTGCTGAAGAGAGAGGGCGTGCTGCAGGCAGCAGACTTCGATG
AGAATGGCCTGATCAAGAGCCTGCCGAACACCCCCTGGCAGCTGAGAGCAACCGCCCTGGACAGGAAGCT
GGCACCACTGGAGTGGTCTGCCGTGCTGCTGCACTTGATCAAGCACCGCGGCTACCTGAGCCAGCGGAAG
AACGAGGGAGAGACAGCAAACAAGAAGCTGGGCGCCCTGCTGAAGGGAGTGGCCAACAATGCCCACGCCC
TGCAGACCGGCGATTTCAGGACACCTGCCGAGCTGGCCCTGAATAAGTTTGAGAAGGAGTCCGGCCACAT
CAGAAACCAGAGGGGCGACTATAGCCACACCTTCTCCCGCAAGGATCTGCAGGCCGAGCTGATCCTGCTG
TTCGAGAAGCAGAAGGATTTTGGCAATCCACACGTGAGCGGAGGCCTGAAGGAGGGAATCGAGACTCTGC
TGATGACACAGAGGCCTGCCCTGTCCGGCGACGCAGTGCAGAAGATGCTGGGACACTGCACCTTCGAGCC
TGCAGAGCCAAAGGCCGCCAAGAACACCTACACAGCCGAGCGGTTTATCTGGCTGACAAAGCTGAACAAT
CTGAGAATCCTGGAGCAGGGATCCGAGAGGCCACTGACCGACACAGAGAGGGCCACCCTGATGGATGAGC
CTTACCGGAAGTCTAAGCTGACATATGCCCAGGCCAGAAAGCTGCTGGGCCTGGAGGACACCGCCTTCTT
TAAGGGCCTGAGATACGGCAAGGATAATGCCGAGGCCTCCACACTGATGGAGATGAAGGCCTATCACGCC
ATCTCTCGCGCCCTGGAGAAGGAGGGCCTGAAGGACAAGAAGTCCCCCCTGAACCTGAGCTCCGAGCTGC
AGGATGAGATCGGCACCGCCTTCTCTCTGTTTAAGACCGACGAGGATATCGCAGGCCGCCTGAAGGACAG
GGTGCAGCCCGAGATCCTGGAGGCCCTGCTGAAGCACATCTCTTTCGATAAGTTTGTGCAGATCAGCCTG
AAGGCCCTGAGAAGGATCGTGCCACTGATGGAGCAGGGCAAGCGGTACGACGAGGCCTGCGCCGAGATCT
ACGGCGATCGCTATGGCAAGAAAAACACAGAGAAGAAGATCTATCTGCCCCCTATCCCTGCCGACGAGAT
CAGAAATCCTGTGGTGCTGAGGGCCCTGTCCCAGGCAAGAAAAGTGATCAACGGAGTGGTGCGCCGGTAC
GGATCTCCAGCCCGGATCCACATCGAGACCGCCAGAGAAGTGGGCAAGAGCTTCAAGGACCGGAAGGAGA
TCGAGAAGAGACAGGAGGAGAATCGCAAGGATCGGGAGAAGGCCGCCGCCAAGTTTAGGGAGTACTTCCC
TAACTTTGTGGGCGAGCCAAAGTCTAAGGACATCCTGAAACTGCGCCTGTACGAGCAGCAGCACGGCAAG
TGTCTGTATAGCGGCAAGGAGATCAATCTGGTGCGGCTGAACGAGAAGGGCTATGTGGAGATCGATCACG
CCCTGCCTTTCTCCAGAACCTGGGACGATTCTTTTAACAATAAGGTGCTGGTGCTGGGCAGCGAGAACCA
GAATAAGGGCAATCAGACACCATACGAGTATTTCAATGGCAAGGACAACTCCAGGGAGTGGCAGGAGTTC
AAGGCCCGCGTGGAGACCTCTAGATTTCCCAGGAGCAAGAAGCAGCGGATCCTGCTGCAGAAGTTCGACG
AGGATGGCTTTAAGGAGTGCAACCTGAATGACACCAGATACGTGAGCCGGTTCCTGTGCCAGTTTGTGGC
CGATCACATCCTGCTGACCGGCAAGGGCAAGAGAAGGGTGTTCGCCTCTAATGGCCAAATCACAAACCTG
CTGAGGGGATTTTGGGGACTGAGGAAGGTGCGGGCAGAGAATGCCAGACACCACTCACTGGATGCAGTGG
TGGTGGCATGCAGCACCGTGGCAATGCAGCAGAAGATCACAAGATTCGTGAGGTATAAGGAGATGAACGC
CTTTGACGGCAAGACCATCGATAAGGAGACAGGCAAGGTGCTGCACCAGAGGACCCACTTCCCCCAGCCT
TGGGAGTTCTTTGCCCAGGAAGTGATGATCCGGGTGTTCGGCAAGCCAGACGGCAAGCCTGAGTTTGAGG
AGGCCGATACCCCAGAGAAGCTGAGGACACTGCTGGCAGAGAAGCTGTCTATCAGGCCAGAGGCAGTGCA
CGAGTACGTGACCCCACTGTTCGTGTCCAGGGCACCCAATCGGAAGATGTCTGGCGCCCACAAGGCCACA
CTGAGAAGCGCCAAGAGGTTTGTGAAGCACAACGAGAAGATCTCCGTGAAGAGAGTGTGGCTGACCGAGA
TCAAGCTGGCCGATCTGGAGAACATGGTGAATTACAAGAACGGCAGGGAGATCGAGCTGTATGAGGCCCT
GAAGGCAAGGCTGGAGGCCTACGGAGGAAATGCCAAGCAGGCCTTCGACCCAAAGGATAACCCCTTTTAT
AAGAAGGGAGGACAGCTGGTGAAGGCCGTGCGGGTGGAGAAGACCCAGAAGAGCGGCGTGCTGCTGAATA
AGAGGAACGCCTACACAATCGCCGACAATGGCGATAGGGTGAGAGTGGACGTGTTCTGTAAGGTGGATAA
GAAGGGCAAGAATCAGTACTTTATCGTGCCTATCTATGCCTGGCAGGTGGCCGAGAACATCCTGCCAGAC
ATCGATTGCAAGGGTTACAGAATCGACGATAGCTATACATTCTGTTTTTCCCTGCACAGGTATGACCTGA
TCGCCTTCCAGAAGGATGAGAAGTCCAAGGTGGAGTTTGCCTACTATATCAATTGCAACGCCTCTAACGG
CAATTTCTACCTGGCCTGGCACGATAAGGGCAGCAAGGAGCAGCAGTTTTGCATCTCCACCCAGAATCTG
GTACTGATCCAGAAGTATCAGGTGAACGAGCTGGGCAAGGAGATCAGGCCATGTCGGATGAAGAAGCGCC
CACCCGTGCGGTCTGGCGGCTCAAAAAGAACCGCCGACGGCAGCGAATTCGAGCCCAAGAAGAAGAGGAA
AGTCTAACCGGTCATCATCACCATCACCATTGAGTTTAAACCCGCTGATCAGCCTCGACTGTGCCTTCTA
GTTGCCAGCCATCTGTTGTTTGCCCCTCCCCCGTGCCTTCCTTGACCCTGGAAGGTGCCACTCCCACTGT
CCTTTCCTAATAAAATGAGGAAATTGCATCGCATTGTCTGAGTAGGTGTCATTCTATTCTGGGGGGTGGG
GTGGGGCAGGACAGCAAGGGGGAGGATTGGGAAGACAATAGCAGGCATGCTGGGGATGCGGTGGGCTCTA
TGGCTTCTGAGGCGGAAAGAACCAGCTGGGGCTCGATACCGTCGACCTCTAGCTAGAGCTTGGCGTAATC
ATGGTCATAGCTGTTTCCTGTGTGAAATTGTTATCCGCTCACAATTCCACACAACATACGAGCCGGAAGC
ATAAAGTGTAAAGCCTAGGGTGCCTAATGAGTGAGCTAACTCACATTAATTGCGTTGCGCTCACTGCCCG
CTTTCCAGTCGGGAAACCTGTCGTGCCAGCTGCATTAATGAATCGGCCAACGCGCGGGGAGAGGCGGTTT
GCGTATTGG
Features (pLannotate 1.2.2; 16 found; start..end, strand, type, name):
    187..775     -  rep_origin     ori: high-copy-number ColE1/pMB1/pBR322/pUC origin of replication
    946..1806    -  CDS            AmpR: β-lactamase; bla; confers resistance to ampicillin, carbenicillin, and related antibiotics
   1807..1911    -  promoter       AmpR promoter: bla
   1982..2026    -  misc_feature   bom (fragment): basis of mobility region from pBR322
   2257..2560    +  enhancer       CMV enhancer: human cytomegalovirus immediate early enhancer
   2561..2764    +  promoter       CMV promoter: human cytomegalovirus (CMV) immediate early promoter
   2806..2824    +  promoter       T7 promoter: promoter for bacteriophage T7 RNA polymerase
   2895..3386    +  CDS            tadA: TADA_ECOLI - Also known as yfhC. Experimental evidence at protein level: Swiss-Prot protein existence level 1. Catalyzes the deamination of adenosine to inosine at the wobble position 34 of tRNA(Arg2). Essential for cell viability. From Escherichia coli (strain K12).
   3489..6731    +  CDS            cas9: CAS9_NEIMA - Experimental evidence at protein level: Swiss-Prot protein existence level 1. CRISPR (clustered regularly interspaced short palindromic repeat) is an adaptive immune system that provides protection against mobile genetic elements (viruses, transposable elements and conjugative plasmids). CRISPR clusters contain spacers, sequences complementary to antecedent mobile elements, and target invading nucleic acids. CRISPR clusters are transcribed and processed into CRISPR RNA (crRNA). In type II CRISPR systems correct processing of pre-crRNA requires a trans- encoded small RNA (tracrRNA)
   6849..7073    +  polyA_signal   bGH poly(A) signal: bovine growth hormone polyadenylation signal
   7077..7098    +  promoter       SV40 promoter (fragment): SV40 enhancer and early promoter
   7103..7119    +  misc_feature   MCS (fragment): pBluescript multiple cloning site
   7168..7184    -  protein_bind   lac operator: The lac repressor binds to the lac operator to inhibit transcription in E. coli. This inhibition can be relieved by adding lactose or isopropyl-β-D-thiogalactopyranoside (IPTG). lac repressor encoded by lacI
   7192..7222    -  promoter       lac promoter: promoter for the E. coli lac operon
   7237..7258    -  protein_bind   CAP binding site: CAP binding activates transcription in the presence of cAMP. E. coli catabolite activator protein
   7271..4       -  CDS            lacI (fragment) (across the origin): lac repressor; lacI; The lac repressor binds to the lac operator to inhibit transcription in E. coli. This inhibition can be relieved by adding lactose or isopropyl-β-D-thiogalactopyranoside (IPTG).
