[The description below was written by a language model from this plasmid's Addgene catalogue record and pLannotate feature annotations shown in this document.]
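Description:
pCMV-eNme2-T.2-ABE8e is a 7.4 kb mammalian expression plasmid for CRISPR adenine base editing. It is built on a pCMV backbone and propagated in E. coli through a high-copy pBR322/ColE1-type origin, with ampicillin selection provided by the β-lactamase gene and its native promoter. No mammalian selection marker is annotated, which suggests transient transfection rather than stable selection.

The payload is a single open reading frame of about 3.8 kb, driven by the human cytomegalovirus immediate-early enhancer and promoter and terminated by the bovine growth hormone polyadenylation signal. A T7 promoter lies between the CMV promoter and the coding sequence and could support in vitro transcription. The fusion places the evolved E. coli TadA deaminase variant 8e at the N-terminus, followed by eNme2-T.2, an evolved variant of the compact Neisseria meningitidis Nme2Cas9. This variant carries 27 recorded substitutions. One of them, D16A, sits at the position of the RuvC catalytic aspartate, which fits the "n" (nickase) prefix in the insert name. Many of the remaining changes fall toward the C-terminal end of the protein. The associated publication concerns continuous evolution of compact Cas9 variants that recognise single-nucleotide-pyrimidine PAMs, but the record does not give the PAM preference of this variant. Nuclear localisation signals and linkers are not annotated, although unannotated gaps flank the two domains.

No guide RNA cassette is annotated, so a matching Nme2Cas9 sgRNA would have to be supplied separately. The lac promoter/operator, lacI, SV40 promoter, MCS and bom fragments are short backbone remnants with no evident role. The plasmid is used to express the editor in mammalian cells for programmable A•T-to-G•C conversion.
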