Addgene plasmid #185669: pCMV-eNme2-T.2-ABE8e
Purpose: Expresses eNme2-T.2-ABE8e in mammalian cells
Depositing lab: David Liu. Publication: High-throughput continuous evolution of compact Cas9 variants targeting single-nucleotide-pyrimidine PAMs. Huang TP, Heins ZJ, Miller SM, Wong BG, Balivada PA, Wang T, Khalil AS, Liu DR. Nat Biotechnol. 2022 Sep 8. pii: 10.1038/s41587-022-01410-2. doi: 10.1038/s41587-022-01410-2. PubMed 36076084.
Backbone
  Vector backbone: pCMV with a BR322 origin
  Vector type: Mammalian Expression, CRISPR
Growth in bacteria
  Bacterial resistance: Ampicillin, 100 μg/mL
  Growth temperature: 37°C
  Growth strain: DH5alpha
  Copy number: High Copy
Gene/Insert
  Gene/Insert name: ecTadA(8e)-neNme2-T.2
  Insert size (bp): 3834
  Mutation: Nme2Cas9 D16A/E47K/R63K/V68M/A116T/T123A/D152N/E154K/E221D/T396A/H452R/E460K/N674S/D720A/A724S/K769R/S816I/D844A/E932K/K940R/M951R/K1005R/D1028N/S1029A/R1033N/R1049C/L1075M
Terms and licenses: Academic/Nonprofit Terms; Industry Terms: Not Available to Industry
How to cite: pCMV-eNme2-T.2-ABE8e was a gift from David Liu (Addgene plasmid # 185669 ; http://n2t.net/addgene:185669 ; RRID:Addgene_185669)
